Addgene plasmid #235310: EFS-mRuby2(miRE.FF4)-TS.FF4x1-bGH
Purpose: ComMAND closed-loop circuit regulating mRuby2, EFS-driven
Depositing lab: Kate Galloway. Depositing organization: Massachusetts Institute of Technology. Publication: Model-guided design of microRNA-based gene circuits supports precise dosage of transgenic cargoes into diverse primary cells. Love KS, Johnstone CP, Peterman EL, Gaglione S, Birnbaum ME, Galloway KE. Cell Syst. 2025 Apr 22:101269. doi: 10.1016/j.cels.2025.101269. PubMed 40300600.
Backbone
  Vector backbone: pShip.USI (upstream inverted)
  Backbone manufacturer: Galloway lab
  Backbone size w/o insert (bp): 2046
  Vector type: Mammalian Expression, Synthetic Biology
Growth in bacteria
  Bacterial resistance: Kanamycin, 50 μg/mL
  Growth temperature: 30°C
  Growth strain: NEB Stable
  Copy number: High Copy
Gene/Insert
  Gene/Insert name: mRuby2
  Species: Entacmaea quadricolor
  Insert size (bp): 711
  Promoter: EFS (human EF1a short, intronless)
  Cloning method: Golden Gate
  Sequencing primers: 5′ ATTL2 (CATCAGAGATTTTGAGACAC); 3′ gcgtttctacaaactcttcc
Resource information
  A portion of this plasmid was derived from a plasmid made by: Addgene #90236
Terms and licenses: Academic/Nonprofit Terms; Industry Terms: Not Available to Industry
Depositor comments: Alt name: pKG3782 ; Please visit https://doi.org/10.1101/2024.06.25.600629 for bioRxiv preprint.
How to cite: EFS-mRuby2(miRE.FF4)-TS.FF4x1-bGH was a gift from Kate Galloway (Addgene plasmid # 235310 ; http://n2t.net/addgene:235310 ; RRID:Addgene_235310)
