[The description below was written by a language model from this plasmid's Addgene catalogue record and pLannotate feature annotations shown in this document.]
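Description:
EFS-mRuby2(miRE.FF4)-TS.FF4x1-bGH is a compact (about 3.7 kb) mammalian expression and synthetic-biology plasmid built by Golden Gate assembly on the pShip.USI ("upstream inverted") backbone. It replicates in E. coli from a high-copy ColE1/pUC-type origin and is selected with kanamycin through an aph(3')-Ia (KanR) gene. The bacterial portion is flanked by rrnB T1 and T2 terminators, which help insulate it from read-through transcription.

The payload is a single transcription unit implementing the closed-loop form of the ComMAND microRNA circuit. The EFS promoter, the short intronless version of human EF-1α (annotated as the EF-1α core promoter), drives the red fluorescent protein mRuby2, originally derived from Entacmaea quadricolor. In the feature table the mRuby2 coding sequence appears as two fragments, a short 5′ piece and a long 3′ piece. The gap between them contains miR-30a-derived flanking sequence, consistent with the miRE.FF4 cassette named in the title being embedded within the reporter gene. This layout suggests an intron-like insertion, although the record does not annotate splice sites or the hairpin itself. According to the construct name, a single copy of the FF4 target site (TS.FF4x1) lies downstream of the coding sequence, ahead of the bovine growth hormone polyadenylation signal; it is likewise not annotated.

Because the microRNA is produced from the same transcript it targets, the design forms an incoherent feedforward-type loop. Higher transcription yields more repressor, which dampens variation in output with gene dosage. The plasmid serves as an EFS-driven test case for precise control of transgene expression level, with mRuby2 fluorescence as the readout.
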