Features (pLannotate 1.2.2; 9 found; start..end, strand, type, name):
     68..95      -  terminator     rrnB T2 terminator: transcription terminator T2 from the E. coli rrnB gene
    227..270     +  terminator     rrnB T1 terminator: Escherichia coli rrnB; transcription terminator T1 from the E. coli rrnB gene
    438..1026    -  rep_origin     ori: high-copy-number ColE1/pMB1/pBR322/pUC origin of replication
   1116..1925    -  CDS            KanR: aminoglycoside phosphotransferase; aph(3')-Ia; confers resistance to kanamycin in bacteria or G418 (Geneticin®) in eukaryotes
   2047..2258    +  promoter       EF-1α core promoter: core promoter for human elongation factor EF-1α
   2270..2320    +  CDS            mRuby2 (fragment): mRuby2 is a basic (constitutively fluorescent) red fluorescent protein published in 2012, derived from Entacmaea quadricolor. It has moderate acid sensitivity.
   2579..2691    +  ncRNA          3' miR-30a: sequence downstream of the 71-nt precursor of the human miR-30a microRNA (Zeng et al., 2002) miRNA
   2733..3397    +  CDS            mRuby2 (fragment): monomeric red fluorescent protein derived from mRuby, with improved photophysical properties (Lam et al., 2012)
   3454..3678    +  polyA_signal   bGH poly(A) signal: bovine growth hormone polyadenylation signal
>Addgene plasmid #235310 | EFS-mRuby2(miRE.FF4)-TS.FF4x1-bGH | addgene full sequence | sequence record 472797 | Addgene NGS Result
CGCTAGTAGACTGCAGGTGGGCCCGAGCTTAAGTAACTAACTAACAGGAAGAGTTTGTAGAAACGCAAAA
AGGCCATCCGTCAGGATGGCCTTCTGCTTAGTTTGATGCCTGGCAGTTTATGGCGGGCGTCCTGCCCGCC
ACCCTCCGGGCCGTTGCTTCACAACGTTCAAATCCGCTCCCGGCGGATTTGTCCTACTCAGGAGAGCGTT
CACCGACAAACAACAGATAAAACGAAAGGCCCAGTCTTCCGACTGAGCCTTTCGTTTTATTTGATGCCTG
GCAGTTCCCTACTCTCGCTTAGTAGTTAGACGTCCCCGAGATCCATGCTAGCGGTAATACGGTTATCCAC
AGAATCAGGGGATAACGCAGGAAAGAACATGTGAGCAAAAGGCCAGCAAAAGGCCAGGAACCGTAAAAAG
GCCGCGTTGCTGGCGTTTTTCCATAGGCTCCGCCCCCCTGACGAGCATCACAAAAATCGACGCTCAAGTC
AGAGGTGGCGAAACCCGACAGGACTATAAAGATACCAGGCGTTTCCCCCTGGAAGCTCCCTCGTGCGCTC
TCCTGTTCCGACCCTGCCGCTTACCGGATACCTGTCCGCCTTTCTCCCTTCGGGAAGCGTGGCGCTTTCT
CATAGCTCACGCTGTAGGTATCTCAGTTCGGTGTAGGTCGTTCGCTCCAAGCTGGGCTGTGTGCACGAAC
CCCCCGTTCAGCCCGACCGCTGCGCCTTATCCGGTAACTATCGTCTTGAGTCCAACCCGGTAAGACACGA
CTTATCGCCACTGGCAGCAGCCACTGGTAACAGGATTAGCAGAGCGAGGTATGTAGGCGGTGCTACAGAG
TTCTTGAAGTGGTGGCCTAACTACGGCTACACTAGAAGAACAGTATTTGGTATCTGCGCTCTGCTGAAGC
CAGTTACCTTCGGAAAAAGAGTTGGTAGCTCTTGATCCGGCAAACAAACCACCGCTGGTAGCGGTGGTTT
TTTTGTTTGCAAGCAGCAGATTACGCGCAGAAAAAAAGGATCTCAAGAAGATCCTTTGATCTTTTCTACG
GGGTCTGACGCTCAGTGGAACGGGGCCCAATCTGAATAATGTTACAACCAATTAACCAATTCTGATTAGA
AAAACTCATCGAGCATCAAATGAAACTGCAATTTATTCATATCAGGATTATCAATACCATATTTTTGAAA
AAGCCGTTTCTGTAATGAAGGAGAAAACTCACCGAGGCAGTTCCATAGGATGGCAAGATCCTGGTATCGG
TCTGCGATTCCGACTCGTCCAACATCAATACAACCTATTAATTTCCCCTCGTCAAAAATAAGGTTATCAA
GTGAGAAATCACCATGAGTGACGACTGAATCCGGTGAGAATGGCAAAAGTTTATGCATTTCTTTCCAGAC
TTGTTCAACAGGCCAGCCATTACGCTCGTCATCAAAATCACTCGCATCAACCAAACCGTTATTCATTCGT
GATTGCGCCTGAGCTAGACGAAATACGCGATCGCTGTTAAAAGGACAATTACAAACAGGAATCGAATGCA
ACCGGCGCAGGAACACTGCCAGCGCATCAACAATATTTTCACCTGAATCAGGATATTCTTCTAATACCTG
GAATGCTGTTTTTCCGGGGATCGCAGTGGTGAGTAACCATGCATCACCAGGAGTACGGATAAAATGCTTG
ATGGTCGGAAGAGGCATAAATTCCGTCAGCCAGTTTAGTCTGACCATCTCATCTGTAACATCATTGGCAA
CGCTACCTTTGCCATGTTTCAGAAACAACTCTGGCGCATCGGGCTTCCCATACAAGCGATAGATTGTCGC
ACCTGATTGCCCGACATTATCGCGAGCCCATTTATACCCATATAAATCAGCATCCATGTTGGAATTTAAT
CGCGGCCTCGACGTTTCCCGTTGAATATGGCTCATAACACCCCTTGTATTACTGTTTATGTAAGCAGACA
GTTTTATTGTTCATGATGATATATTTTTATCTTGTGCAATGTAACATCAGAGATTTTGAGACACGGGCAC
CTGCAGTCTTCGTACTGGGCAGAGCGCACATCGCCCACAGTCCCCGAGAAGTTGGGGGGAGGGGTCGGCA
ATTGAACCGGTGCCTAGAGAAGGTGGCGCGGGGTAAACTGGGAAAGTGATGTCGTGTACTGGCTCCGCCT
TTTTCCCGAGGGTGGGGGAGAACCGTATATAAGTGCAGTAGTCGCCGTGAACGTTCTTTTTCGCAACGGG
TTTGCCGCCAGAACACAGTAATGGCCACCATGGTGTCTAAGGGCGAAGAGCTGATCAAGGAAAATATGCG
TATGAAGGTAAGTGTGCTCGCTTCGGCAGCACATATACTATGTTGAATGAGGCTTCAGTACTTTACAGAA
TCGTTGCCTGCACATCTTGGAAACACTTGCTGGGATTACTTCTTCAGGGACTTCTTAACCCAACAGAAGG
CTCGAGAAGGTATATTGCTGTTGACAGTGAGCGCCGCTTGAAGTCTTTAATTAAATAGTGAAGCCACAGA
TGTATTTAATTAAAGACTTCAAGCGGTGCCTACTGCCTCGGACTTCAAGGGGCTAGAATTCAAGGGGCTA
CTTTAGGAGCAATTATCTTGTTTACTAAAACTGAATACCTTGCTATCTCTTTGATACATTTTTACAAAGC
TGAATTAAAATGGTATAAATTAAATCACTTTTTTCAATTGTACTAACTTCGAGTCTTCTTTTTTTTTTTC
ACAGGTGGTCATGGAAGGTTCGGTCAACGGCCACCAATTCAAATGCACAGGTGAAGGAGAAGGCAATCCG
TACATGGGAACTCAAACCATGAGGATCAAAGTCATCGAGGGAGGACCCCTGCCATTTGCCTTTGACATTC
TTGCCACGTCGTTCATGTATGGCAGCCGTACTTTTATCAAGTACCCGAAAGGCATTCCTGATTTCTTTAA
ACAGTCCTTTCCTGAGGGTTTTACTTGGGAAAGAGTTACGAGATACGAAGATGGTGGAGTCGTCACCGTC
ATGCAGGACACCAGCCTTGAGGATGGCTGTCTCGTTTACCACGTCCAAGTCAGAGGGGTAAACTTTCCCT
CCAATGGTCCCGTGATGCAGAAGAAGACCAAGGGTTGGGAGCCTAATACAGAGATGATGTATCCAGCAGA
TGGTGGTCTGAGGGGATACACTCATATGGCACTGAAAGTTGATGGTGGTGGCCATCTGTCTTGCTCTTTC
GTAACAACTTACAGGTCAAAAAAGACCGTCGGGAACATCAAGATGCCCGGTATCCATGCCGTTGATCACC
GCCTGGAAAGGTTAGAGGAAAGTGACAATGAAATGTTCGTAGTACAACGCGAACACGCAGTTGCCAAGTT
CGCCGGGCTTGGTGGTGGGATGGACGAGCTGTACAAGTAACAACAAGCTTGTGGCCGCTTGAAGTCTTTA
ATTAAACCTAGGAGGAGTTGCACCTGTGCCTTCTAGTTGCCAGCCATCTGTTGTTTGCCCCTCCCCCGTG
CCTTCCTTGACCCTGGAAGGTGCCACTCCCACTGTCCTTTCCTAATAAAATGAGGAAATTGCATCGCATT
GTCTGAGTAGGTGTCATTCTATTCTGGGGGGTGGGGTGGGGCAGGACAGCAAGGGGGAGGATTGGGAAGA
CAATAGCAGGCATGCTGGGGATGCGGTGGGCTCTATGG
