>Addgene plasmid #235310 | EFS-mRuby2(miRE.FF4)-TS.FF4x1-bGH | depositor partial sequence | sequence record 463253 | mRuby2(miRE.FF4), mRuby2 with intronic microRNA
ATGGTGTCTAAGGGCGAAGAGCTGATCAAGGAAAATATGCGTATGAAGGTAAGTGTGCTCGCTTCGGCAG
CACATATACTATGTTGAATGAGGCTTCAGTACTTTACAGAATCGTTGCCTGCACATCTTGGAAACACTTG
CTGGGATTACTTCTTCAGGGACTTCTTAACCCAACAGAAGGCTCGAGAAGGTATATTGCTGTTGACAGTG
AGCGCCGCTTGAAGTCTTTAATTAAATAGTGAAGCCACAGATGTATTTAATTAAAGACTTCAAGCGGTGC
CTACTGCCTCGGACTTCAAGGGGCTAGAATTCAAGGGGCTACTTTAGGAGCAATTATCTTGTTTACTAAA
ACTGAATACCTTGCTATCTCTTTGATACATTTTTACAAAGCTGAATTAAAATGGTATAAATTAAATCACT
TTTTTCAATTGTACTAACTTCGAGTCTTCTTTTTTTTTTTCACAGGTGGTCATGGAAGGTTCGGTCAACG
GCCACCAATTCAAATGCACAGGTGAAGGAGAAGGCAATCCGTACATGGGAACTCAAACCATGAGGATCAA
AGTCATCGAGGGAGGACCCCTGCCATTTGCCTTTGACATTCTTGCCACGTCGTTCATGTATGGCAGCCGT
ACTTTTATCAAGTACCCGAAAGGCATTCCTGATTTCTTTAAACAGTCCTTTCCTGAGGGTTTTACTTGGG
AAAGAGTTACGAGATACGAAGATGGTGGAGTCGTCACCGTCATGCAGGACACCAGCCTTGAGGATGGCTG
TCTCGTTTACCACGTCCAAGTCAGAGGGGTAAACTTTCCCTCCAATGGTCCCGTGATGCAGAAGAAGACC
AAGGGTTGGGAGCCTAATACAGAGATGATGTATCCAGCAGATGGTGGTCTGAGGGGATACACTCATATGG
CACTGAAAGTTGATGGTGGTGGCCATCTGTCTTGCTCTTTCGTAACAACTTACAGGTCAAAAAAGACCGT
CGGGAACATCAAGATGCCCGGTATCCATGCCGTTGATCACCGCCTGGAAAGGTTAGAGGAAAGTGACAAT
GAAATGTTCGTAGTACAACGCGAACACGCAGTTGCCAAGTTCGCCGGGCTTGGTGGTGGGATGGACGAGC
TGTACAAG
